>Addgene plasmid #99494 | pAP758-1 | addgene full sequence | sequence record 193140 | Addgene NGS Result
GAGGCGGTTTGCGTATTGGGCGCTCTTCCGCTTCCTCGCTCACTGACTCGCTGCGCTCGGTCGTTCGGCT
GCGGCGAGCGGTATCAGCTCACTCAAAGGCGGTAATACGGTTATCCACAGAATCAGGGGATAACGCAGGA
AAGAACATGTGAGCAAAAGGCCAGCAAAAGGCCAGGAACCGTAAAAAGGCCGCGTTGCTGGCGTTTTTCC
ATAGGCTCCGCCCCCCTGACGAGCATCACAAAAATCGACGCTCAAGTCAGAGGTGGCGAAACCCGACAGG
ACTATAAAGATACCAGGCGTTTCCCCCTGGAAGCTCCCTCGTGCGCTCTCCTGTTCCGACCCTGCCGCTT
ACCGGATACCTGTCCGCCTTTCTCCCTTCGGGAAGCGTGGCGCTTTCTCATAGCTCACGCTGTAGGTATC
TCAGTTCGGTGTAGGTCGTTCGCTCCAAGCTGGGCTGTGTGCACGAACCCCCCGTTCAGCCCGACCGCTG
CGCCTTATCCGGTAACTATCGTCTTGAGTCCAACCCGGTAAGACACGACTTATCGCCACTGGCAGCAGCC
ACTGGTAACAGGATTAGCAGAGCGAGGTATGTAGGCGGTGCTACAGAGTTCTTGAAGTGGTGGCCTAACT
ACGGCTACACTAGAAGAACAGTATTTGGTATCTGCGCTCTGCTGAAGCCAGTTACCTTCGGAAAAAGAGT
TGGTAGCTCTTGATCCGGCAAACAAACCACCGCTGGTAGCGGTGGTTTTTTTGTTTGCAAGCAGCAGATT
ACGCGCAGAAAAAAAGGATCTCAAGAAGATCCTTTGATCTTTTCTACGGGGTCTGACGCTCAGTGGAACG
AAAACTCACGTTAAGGGATTTTGGTCATGAGATTATCAAAAAGGATCTTCACCTAGATCCTTTTAAATTA
AAAATGAAGTTTTAAATCAATCTAAAGTATATATGAGTAAACTTGGTCTGACAGTTACCAATGCTTAATC
AGTGAGGCACCTATCTCAGCGATCTGTCTATTTCGTTCATCCATAGTTGCCTGACTCCCCGTCGTGTAGA
TAACTACGATACGGGAGGGCTTACCATCTGGCCCCAGTGCTGCAATGATACCGCGAGACCCACGCTCACC
GGCTCCAGATTTATCAGCAATAAACCAGCCAGCCGGAAGGGCCGAGCGCAGAAGTGGTCCTGCAACTTTA
TCCGCCTCCATCCAGTCTATTAATTGTTGCCGGGAAGCTAGAGTAAGTAGTTCGCCAGTTAATAGTTTGC
GCAACGTTGTTGCCATTGCTACAGGCATCGTGGTGTCACGCTCGTCGTTTGGTATGGCTTCATTCAGCTC
CGGTTCCCAACGATCAAGGCGAGTTACATGATCCCCCATGTTGTGCAAAAAAGCGGTTAGCTCCTTCGGT
CCTCCGATCGTTGTCAGAAGTAAGTTGGCCGCAGTGTTATCACTCATGGTTATGGCAGCACTGCATAATT
CTCTTACTGTCATGCCATCCGTAAGATGCTTTTCTGTGACTGGTGAGTACTCAACCAAGTCATTCTGAGA
ATAGTGTATGCGGCGACCGAGTTGCTCTTGCCCGGCGTCAATACGGGATAATACCGCGCCACATAGCAGA
ACTTTAAAAGTGCTCATCATTGGAAAACGTTCTTCGGGGCGAAAACTCTCAAGGATCTTACCGCTGTTGA
GATCCAGTTCGATGTAACCCACTCGTGCACCCAACTGATCTTCAGCATCTTTTACTTTCACCAGCGTTTC
TGGGTGAGCAAAAACAGGAAGGCAAAATGCCGCAAAAAAGGGAATAAGGGCGACACGGAAATGTTGAATA
CTCATACTCTTCCTTTTTCAATATTATTGAAGCATTTATCAGGGTTATTGTCTCATGAGCGGATACATAT
TTGAATGTATTTAGAAAAATAAACAAATAGGGGTTCCGCGCACATTTCCCCGAAAAGTGCCACCTGACGT
CTAAGAAACCATTATTATCATGACATTAACCTATAAAAATAGGCGTATCACGAGGCCCTTTCGTCTCGCG
CGTTTCGGTGATGACGGTGAAAACCTCTGACACATGCAGCTCCCGGAGACGGTCACAGCTTGTCTGTAAG
CGGATGCCGGGAGCAGACAAGCCCGTCAGGGCGCGTCAGCGGGTGTTGGCGGGTGTCGGGGCTGGCTTAA
CTATGCGGCATCAGAGCAGATTGTACTGAGAGTGCACCATATGCGGTGTGAAATACCGCACAGATGCGTA
AGGAGAAAATACCGCATCAGGCGCCATTCGCCATTCAGGCTGCGCAACTGTTGGGAAGGGCGATCGGTGC
GGGCCTCTTCGCTATTACGCCAGCTGGCGAAAGGGGGATGTGCTGCAAGGCGATTAAGTTGGGTAACGCC
AGGGTTTTCCCAGTCACGACGTTGTAAAACGACGGCCAGTGAATTCGAGCTCGGTACCCGGGGATCGAGA
ACCTCTACTTCCAAGGAGTGAGTAAAGGAGAAGAACTTTTCACTGGAGTTGTCCCAATTCTTGTTGAATT
AGATGGTGATGTTAATGGGCACAAATTTTCTGTCAGTGGAGAGGGTGAAGGTGATGCAACATACGGAAAA
CTTACCCTTAAATTTATTTGCACTACTGGAAAACTACCTGTTCCATGGCCAACACTTGTCACTACTCTGA
CCTACGGCGTGCAGTGCTTCAGCCGGTACCCCGACCACATGAAGCAGCATGACTTTTTCAAGAGTGCCAT
GCCCGAAGGTTATGTACAGGAAAGAACTATATTTTTCAAAGATGACGGGAACTACAAGACACGTGCTGAA
GTCAAGTTTGAAGGTGATACCCTTGTTAATAGAATCGAGTTAAAAGGTATTGATTTTAAAGAAGATGGAA
ACATTCTTGGACACAAATTGGAATACAACTATAACTCACACAATGTATACATCATGGCAGACAAACAAAA
GAATGGAATCAAAGTTAACTTCAAAATTAGACACAACATTGAAGATGGAAGCGTTCAACTAGCAGACCAT
TATCAACAAAATACTCCAATTGGCGATGGCCCTGTCCTTTTACCAGACAACCATTACCTGTCCACACAAT
CTAAGCTTTCGAAAGATCCCAACGAAAAGAGAGACCACATGGTCCTTCTTGAGTTTGTAACAGCTGCTGG
GATTACACTCGGCATGGACGAGCTGTACAAGGACTACAAAGACCATGACGGTGATTATAAAGATCATGAT
ATCGATTACAAGGATGACGATGACAAGGATCCTCTAGAGTCGACCTGCAGGCATGCAAGCTTGGCGTAAT
CATGGTCATAGCTGTTTCCTGTGTGAAATTGTTATCCGCTCACAATTCCACACAACATACGAGCCGGAAG
CATAAAGTGTAAAGCCTGGGGTGCCTAATGAGTGAGCTAACTCACATTAATTGCGTTGCGCTCACTGCCC
GCTTTCCAGTCGGGAAACCTGTCGTGCCAGCTGCATTAATGAATCGGCCAACGCGCGGGGA
Features (pLannotate 1.2.2; 13 found; start..end, strand, type, name):
    206..794     -  rep_origin     ori: high-copy-number ColE1/pMB1/pBR322/pUC origin of replication
    965..1825    -  CDS            AmpR: β-lactamase; bla; confers resistance to ampicillin, carbenicillin, and related antibiotics
   1826..1930    -  promoter       AmpR promoter: bla
   2025..2060    +  CDS            rop (fragment): Rop protein, which maintains plasmids at low copy number; rop
   2162..2261    +  misc_feature   bom (fragment): basis of mobility region from pBR322
   2267..2424    -  CDS            lacZα (fragment): LacZα fragment of β-galactosidase; lacZ fragment
   2468..3181    +  CDS            mEGFP: mEGFP is a basic (constitutively fluorescent) green fluorescent protein published in 2002, derived from Aequorea victoria. It has moderate acid sensitivity.
   3182..3247    +  CDS            3xFLAG: three tandem FLAG® epitope tags, followed by an enterokinase cleavage site
   3247..3282    +  misc_feature   MCS (fragment): pUC18/19 multiple cloning site
   3319..3335    -  protein_bind   lac operator: The lac repressor binds to the lac operator to inhibit transcription in E. coli. This inhibition can be relieved by adding lactose or isopropyl-β-D-thiogalactopyranoside (IPTG). lac repressor encoded by lacI
   3343..3373    -  promoter       lac promoter: promoter for the E. coli lac operon
   3388..3409    -  protein_bind   CAP binding site: CAP binding activates transcription in the presence of cAMP. E. coli catabolite activator protein
   3422..23      -  CDS            lacI (fragment) (across the origin): lac repressor; lacI; The lac repressor binds to the lac operator to inhibit transcription in E. coli. This inhibition can be relieved by adding lactose or isopropyl-β-D-thiogalactopyranoside (IPTG).
