[The description below was written by a language model from this plasmid's Addgene catalogue record and pLannotate feature annotations shown in this document.]
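Description:
pAP758-1 is a small (about 3.5 kb) pUC19-based plasmid that stores a tag cassette, TEV::eGFP::3XFlag, for use in C. elegans genome editing. It is maintained in E. coli through the high-copy ColE1/pUC origin and selected with ampicillin via the β-lactamase gene and its native bla promoter. The remaining annotated backbone elements are ordinary pUC19 remnants: a disrupted lacZα fragment, part of the multiple cloning site, the lac promoter, lac operator and CAP binding site, and short fragments resembling rop, bom and lacI.

The insert sits within the former cloning site and was introduced by ligation-independent cloning. The feature table annotates a GFP coding sequence (called as mEGFP by the annotation software, eGFP in the catalogue) fused directly to a 3xFLAG epitope tag. The TEV protease recognition site named in the catalogue entry is not separately annotated, but a short unannotated stretch lies just upstream of the GFP sequence where it would be expected. The cassette runs on the opposite strand from the lac promoter, and no eukaryotic promoter, terminator or worm regulatory element is recorded. So although the vector is catalogued as "bacterial expression", it appears to be a template source rather than an expression construct.

The associated publication concerns CRISPR-Cas9 editing in C. elegans with linear repair templates. The likely use is therefore amplification of the cassette to make linear donors for tagging endogenous loci. The resulting fusion proteins would be fluorescent, detectable or purifiable through FLAG, and separable from the tag by TEV cleavage. The record does not specify target genes or homology arms.
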