Addgene plasmid #99494: pAP758-1
Purpose: TEV::eGFP::3XFlag
Depositing lab: Geraldine Seydoux. Depositing organization: Johns Hopkins University and School of Medicine. Publication: Precision genome editing using CRISPR-Cas9 and linear repair templates in C. elegans. Paix A, Folkmann A, Seydoux G. Methods. 2017 May 15;121-122:86-93. doi: 10.1016/j.ymeth.2017.03.023. Epub 2017 Apr 7. PubMed 28392263.
Backbone
  Vector backbone: pUC19
  Vector type: Bacterial Expression
Growth in bacteria
  Bacterial resistance: Ampicillin, 100 μg/mL
  Growth temperature: 37°C
  Growth strain: DH5alpha
  Copy number: High Copy
Gene/Insert
  Gene/Insert name: TEV::eGFP::3XFlag
  Species: C. elegans (nematode)
  Cloning method: Ligation Independent Cloning
  Sequencing primers: 5′ M13pUC-Fwd; 3′ M13pUC-Rev
Terms and licenses: Academic/Nonprofit Terms; Industry Terms: Not Available to Industry
How to cite: pAP758-1 was a gift from Geraldine Seydoux (Addgene plasmid # 99494 ; http://n2t.net/addgene:99494 ; RRID:Addgene_99494)
