>Addgene plasmid #99494 | pAP758-1 | depositor partial sequence | sequence record 182210 | Insert + 15bp up/downstream in Plasmid. See for details the File S1 from Paix et al, Methods 2017
CGGTACCCGGGGATCGAGAACCTCTACTTCCAAGGAGTGAGTAAAGGAGAAGAACTTTTCACTGGAGTTG
TCCCAATTCTTGTTGAATTAGATGGTGATGTTAATGGGCACAAATTTTCTGTCAGTGGAGAGGGTGAAGG
TGATGCAACATACGGAAAACTTACCCTTAAATTTATTTGCACTACTGGAAAACTACCTGTTCCATGGCCA
ACACTTGTCACTACTCTGACCTACGGCGTGCAGTGCTTCAGCCGGTACCCCGACCACATGAAGCAGCATG
ACTTTTTCAAGAGTGCCATGCCCGAAGGTTATGTACAGGAAAGAACTATATTTTTCAAAGATGACGGGAA
CTACAAGACACGTGCTGAAGTCAAGTTTGAAGGTGATACCCTTGTTAATAGAATCGAGTTAAAAGGTATT
GATTTTAAAGAAGATGGAAACATTCTTGGACACAAATTGGAATACAACTATAACTCACACAATGTATACA
TCATGGCAGACAAACAAAAGAATGGAATCAAAGTTAACTTCAAAATTAGACACAACATTGAAGATGGAAG
CGTTCAACTAGCAGACCATTATCAACAAAATACTCCAATTGGCGATGGCCCTGTCCTTTTACCAGACAAC
CATTACCTGTCCACACAATCTGCCCTTTCGAAAGATCCCAACGAAAAGAGAGACCACATGGTCCTTCTTG
AGTTTGTAACAGCTGCTGGGATTACACTCGGCATGGACGAGCTGTACAAGGACTACAAAGACCATGACGG
TGATTATAAAGATCATGATATCGATTACAAGGATGACGATGACAAGGATCCTCTAGAGTCG
